Addgene plasmid #68589: pMpGWB135
Purpose: (Empty Backbone) Gateway binary vector designed for transgenic research with Marchantia polymorpha as well as other plants
Depositing lab: Takayuki Kohchi. Depositing organization: Kyoto University, Graduate School of Biostudies. Publication: Development of Gateway Binary Vector Series with Four Different Selection Markers for the Liverwort Marchantia polymorpha. Ishizaki K, Nishihama R, Ueda M, Inoue K, Ishida S, Nishimura Y, Shikanai T, Kohchi T. PLoS One. 2015 Sep 25;10(9):e0138876. doi: 10.1371/journal.pone.0138876. eCollection 2015. PONE-D-15-25288 PubMed 26406247.
Backbone
  Vector backbone: pMpGWB100
  Backbone manufacturer: Kohchi Lab., Kyoto University
  Backbone size (bp): 9502
  Modifications to backbone: CaMV 35S promoter and coding sequence for TagRFP are both cloned upstream of the Gateway cassette.
  Vector type: Plant Expression
  Promoter: Cauliflower mosaic virus 35S promoter
  Selectable markers: Hygromycin
  Tag / fusion protein: TagRFP (N terminal on insert)
Growth in bacteria
  Bacterial resistance: Chloramphenicol and Spectinomycin, 25 & 50 μg/mL
  Growth temperature: 37°C
  Growth strain: DB3.1
  Copy number: High Copy
Gene/Insert
  Cloning method: Gateway Cloning
Resource information
  A portion of this plasmid was derived from a plasmid made by: The Gateway cassette was provided by Tsuyoshi Nakagawa at Shimane University, Japan.
Terms and licenses: Academic/Nonprofit Terms; Industry Terms: Not Available to Industry
How to cite: pMpGWB135 was a gift from Takayuki Kohchi (Addgene plasmid # 68589 ; http://n2t.net/addgene:68589 ; RRID:Addgene_68589)
