[The description below was written by a language model from this plasmid's Addgene catalogue record and pLannotate feature annotations shown in this document.]
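Description:
pMpGWB135 is an empty Gateway-compatible binary vector for Agrobacterium-mediated plant transformation, built on the pMpGWB100 backbone and designed for transgenic work in the liverwort Marchantia polymorpha as well as other plants. It is a shuttle plasmid. A high-copy ColE1/pUC-type origin with a pBR322 bom site supports replication in E. coli, while the pVS1 oriV, RepA and StaA elements provide replication and stable maintenance in Agrobacterium. Bacterial selection relies on an aadA spectinomycin/streptomycin resistance gene in the backbone, together with the chloramphenicol resistance gene carried inside the Gateway cassette. Because the cassette also encodes the gyrase toxin CcdB, the unrecombined vector must be kept in a ccdB-tolerant strain such as DB3.1.

The T-DNA, bounded by nopaline-type right and left border repeats, holds two units. The expression unit consists of a CaMV 35S promoter driving the TagRFP coding sequence, followed directly by the attR1–CmR–ccdB–attR2 destination cassette and a NOS terminator. An LR reaction with an entry clone replaces the CmR/ccdB segment with the gene of interest, and ccdB counterselects non-recombinant plasmids in standard E. coli. The result is a constitutively expressed fusion protein carrying the red fluorescent TagRFP at its N-terminus. The second unit, in the opposite orientation, is a hygromycin phosphotransferase gene under an enhanced 35S promoter with a CaMV polyadenylation signal, which allows selection of transformed plant tissue on hygromycin. Remnants of lacZα and lac regulatory elements flank the cloning region. The vector belongs to a series offering alternative plant selection markers and suits overexpression and subcellular localisation studies of tagged proteins. The annotated sequence is 12,743 nt, whereas the catalogue's 9,502 bp figure is listed as the backbone size.
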