Features (pLannotate 1.2.2; 29 found; start..end, strand, type, name):
     54..78      -  misc_feature   RB T-DNA repeat: right border repeat from nopaline C58 T-DNA
    144..298     -  CDS            lacZα (fragment): LacZα fragment of β-galactosidase; lacZ fragment
    794..1135    +  promoter       CaMV 35S promoter: strong constitutive promoter from cauliflower mosaic virus
   1150..1842    +  CDS            TagRFP: TagRFP is a basic (constitutively fluorescent) red fluorescent protein published in 2007, derived from Entacmaea quadricolor. It has very low acid sensitivity.
   1855..1979    +  protein_bind   attR1: mutant version of attR; recombination site for the Gateway® LR reaction LR Clonase™
   2016..2046    +  promoter       lac UV5 promoter: E. coli lac promoter with an "up" mutation
   2070..2099    +  promoter       cat promoter (fragment): promoter of the E. coli cat gene encoding chloramphenicol acetyltransferase
   2100..2759    +  CDS            CmR: chloramphenicol acetyltransferase; cat; confers resistance to chloramphenicol
   2938..3096    +  CDS            ccdA (fragment): CCDA_ECO57 - Also known as H, letA. Experimental evidence at protein level: Swiss-Prot protein existence level 1. Antitoxin component of a type II toxin-antitoxin (TA) system which inhibits the post-segregational killing (PSK) of plasmid-free cells, also referred to as a plasmid addiction system. Binds to and blocks the activity of CcdB; will also remove bound CcdB protein from the CcdB-GyrA complex by forming a CcdA-CcdB complex, a process termed rejuvenation. Functions as a transcriptional corepressor for the ccdAB operon, repression also requires CcdB (By similarity). From Escherichia coli
   3101..3406    +  CDS            ccdB: CcdB, a bacterial toxin that poisons DNA gyrase; ccdB; Plasmids containing the ccdB gene cannot be propagated in standard E. coli strains.
   3447..3571    -  protein_bind   attR2: mutant version of attR; recombination site for the Gateway® LR reaction LR Clonase™
   3603..3855    +  terminator     NOS terminator: nopaline synthase terminator and poly(A) signal
   3911..3933    -  protein_bind   lac operator (fragment): The lac repressor binds to the lac operator to inhibit transcription in E. coli. This inhibition can be relieved by adding lactose or isopropyl-β-D-thiogalactopyranoside (IPTG). lac repressor encoded by lacI
   3937..3967    -  promoter       lac promoter: promoter for the E. coli lac operon
   3982..4003    -  protein_bind   CAP binding site: CAP binding activates transcription in the presence of cAMP. E. coli catabolite activator protein
   4088..4262    -  polyA_signal   CaMV poly(A) signal: cauliflower mosaic virus polyadenylation signal
   4303..5328    -  CDS            HygR: hygromycin B phosphotransferase confers resistance to hygromycin
   5395..6070    -  promoter       CaMV 35S promoter (enhanced): cauliflower mosaic virus 35S promoter with a duplicated enhancer region
   6265..6289    -  misc_feature   LB T-DNA repeat: left border repeat from nopaline C58 T-DNA
   6548..6571    +  promoter       Pc promoter (fragment): intI1 (promoter lies within the coding sequence); class 1 integron promoter
   6747..6803    +  CDS            GmR (fragment): gentamycin acetyltransferase; aacC1; confers resistance to gentamycin
   6814..7601    +  CDS            SmR (fragment): aminoglycoside adenylyltransferase (Murphy, 1985); aadA; confers resistance to spectinomycin and streptomycin
   7847..8435    +  rep_origin     ori: high-copy-number ColE1/pMB1/pBR322/pUC origin of replication
   8621..8761    -  misc_feature   bom: basis of mobility region from pBR322
   8863..8902    -  CDS            rop (fragment): Rop protein, which maintains plasmids at low copy number; rop
   9105..9299    -  rep_origin     pVS1 oriV: origin of replication for the Pseudomonas plasmid pVS1 (Heeb et al., 2000)
   9365..10438   -  CDS            pVS1 RepA: replication protein from the Pseudomonas plasmid pVS1 (Heeb et al., 2000)
  10867..11496   -  CDS            pVS1 StaA: stability protein from the Pseudomonas plasmid pVS1 (Heeb et al., 2000)
  12056..12457   -  CDS            Y4CG_SINFN (fragment): Protein inferred from homology: Swiss-Prot protein existence level 3. From Sinorhizobium fredii (strain NBRC 101917 / NGR234).
>Addgene plasmid #68589 | pMpGWB135 | depositor full sequence | sequence record 122369 | pMpGWB135 sequence 12743 bps
TTTCACGCCCTTTTAAATATCCGATTATTCTAATAAACGCTCTTTTCTCTTAGGTTTACCCGCCAATATA
TCCTGTCAAACACTGATAGTTTAAACTGAAGGCGGGAAACGACAATCTGATCCAAGCTCAAGCTGCTCTA
GCATTCGCCATTCAGGCTGCGCAACTGTTGGGAAGGGCGATCGGTGCGGGCCTCTTCGCTATTACGCCAG
CTGGCGAAAGGGGGATGTGCTGCAAGGCGATTAAGTTGGGTAACGCCAGGGTTTTCCCAGTCACGACGTT
GTAAAACGACGGCCAGTGCCAAGCTTAGATTAGCCTTTTCAATTTCAGAAAGAATGCTAACCCACAGATG
GTTAGAGAGGCTTACGCAGCAGGTCTCATCAAGACGATCTACCCGAGCAATAATCTCCAGGAAATCAAAT
ACCTTCCCAAGAAGGTTAAAGATGCAGTCAAAAGATTCAGGACTAACTGCATCAAGAACACAGAGAAAGA
TATATTTCTCAAGATCAGAAGTACTATTCCAGTATGGACGATTCAAGGCTTGCTTCACAAACCAAGGCAA
GTAATAGAGATTGGAGTCTCTAAAAAGGTAGTTCCCACTGAATCAAAGGCCATGGAGTCAAAGATTCAAA
TAGAGGACCTAACAGAACTCGCCGTAAAGACTGGCGAACAGTTCATACAGAGTCTCTTACGACTCAATGA
CAAGAAGAAAATCTTCGTCAACATGGTGGAGCACGACACACTTGTCTACTCCAAAAATATCAAAGATACA
GTCTCAGAAGACCAAAGGGCAATTGAGACTTTTCAACAAAGGGTAATATCCGGAAACCTCCTCGGATTCC
ATTGCCCAGCTATCTGTCACTTTATTGTGAAGATAGTGGAAAAGGAAGGTGGCTCCTACAAATGCCATCA
TTGCGATAAAGGAAAGGCCATCGTTGAAGATGCCTCTGCCGACAGTGGTCCCAAAGATGGACCCCCACCC
ACGAGGAGCATCGTGGAAAAAGAAGACGTTCCAACCACGTCTTCAAAGCAAGTGGATTGATGTGATATCT
CCACTGACGTAAGGGATGACGCACAATCCCACTATCCTTCGCAAGACCCTTCCTCTATATAAGGAAGTTC
ATTTCATTTGGAGAGAACACGAGCTTACAATGAGCGAGCTGATTAAGGAGAACATGCACATGAAGCTGTA
CATGGAGGGCACCGTGAACAACCACCACTTCAAGTGCACATCCGAGGGCGAAGGCAAGCCCTACGAGGGC
ACCCAGACCATGAGAATCAAGGTGGTCGAGGGCGGCCCTCTCCCCTTCGCCTTCGACATCCTGGCTACCA
GCTTCATGTACGGCAGCAGAACCTTCATCAACCACACCCAGGGCATCCCCGACTTCTTTAAGCAGTCCTT
CCCTGAGGGCTTCACATGGGAGAGAGTCACCACATACGAAGACGGGGGCGTGCTGACCGCTACCCAGGAC
ACCAGCCTCCAGGACGGCTGCCTCATCTACAACGTCAAGATCAGAGGGGTGAACTTCCCATCCAACGGCC
CTGTGATGCAGAAGAAAACACTCGGCTGGGAGGCCAACACCGAGATGCTGTACCCCGCTGACGGCGGCCT
GGAAGGCAGAAGCGACATGGCCCTGAAGCTCGTGGGCGGGGGCCACCTGATCTGCAACTTCAAGACCACA
TACAGATCCAAGAAACCCGCTAAGAACCTCAAGATGCCCGGCGTCTACTATGTGGACCACAGACTGGAAA
GAATCAAGGAGGCCGACAAAGAGACCTACGTCGAGCAGCACGAGGTGGCTGTGGCCAGATACTGCGACCT
CCCTAGCAAACTGGGGCACAAGCTAGAGTTATCAACAAGTTTGTACAAAAAAGCTGAACGAGAAACGTAA
AATGATATAAATATCAATATATTAAATTAGATTTTGCATAAAAAACAGACTACATAATACTGTAAAACAC
AACATATCCAGTCACTATGGCGGCCCCTCGAGGGGCCGCATTAGGCACCCCAGGCTTTACACTTTATGCT
TCCGGCTCGTATAATGTGTGGATTTTGAGTTAGGATCCGTCGAGATTTTCAGGAGCTAAGGAAGCTAAAA
TGGAGAAAAAAATCACTGGATATACCACCGTTGATATATCCCAATGGCATCGTAAAGAACATTTTGAGGC
ATTTCAGTCAGTTGCTCAATGTACCTATAACCAGACCGTTCAGCTGGATATTACGGCCTTTTTAAAGACC
GTAAAGAAAAATAAGCACAAGTTTTATCCGGCCTTTATTCACATTCTTGCCCGCCTGATGAATGCTCATC
CGGAATTCCGTATGGCAATGAAAGACGGTGAGCTGGTGATATGGGATAGTGTTCACCCTTGTTACACCGT
TTTCCATGAGCAAACTGAAACGTTTTCATCGCTCTGGAGTGAATACCACGACGATTTCCGGCAGTTTCTA
CACATATATTCGCAAGATGTGGCGTGTTACGGTGAAAACCTGGCCTATTTCCCTAAAGGGTTTATTGAGA
ATATGTTTTTCGTCTCAGCCAATCCCTGGGTGAGTTTCACCAGTTTTGATTTAAACGTGGCCAATATGGA
CAACTTCTTCGCCCCCGTTTTCACCATGGGCAAATATTATACGCAAGGCGACAAGGTGCTGATGCCGCTG
GCGATTCAGGTTCATCATGCCGTTTGTGATGGCTTCCATGTCGGCAGAATGCTTAATGAATTACAACAGT
ACTGCGATGAGTGGCAGGGCGGGGCGTAAAGATCTGGATCCGGCTTACTAAAAGCCAGATAACAGTATGC
GTATTTGCGCGCTGATTTTTGCGGTATAAGAATATATACTGATATGTATACCCGAAGTATGTCAAAAAGA
GGTATGCTATGAAGCAGCGTATTACAGTGACAGTTGACAGCGACAGCTATCAGTTGCTCAAGGCATATAT
GATGTCAATATCTCCGGTCTGGTAAGCACAACCATGCAGAATGAAGCCCGTCGTCTGCGTGCCGAACGCT
GGAAAGCGGAAAATCAGGAAGGGATGGCTGAGGTCGCCCGGTTTATTGAAATGAACGGCTCTTTTGCTGA
CGAGAACAGGGGCTGGTGAAATGCAGTTTAAGGTTTACACCTATAAAAGAGAGAGCCGTTATCGTCTGTT
TGTGGATGTACAGAGTGATATTATTGACACGCCCGGGCGACGGATGGTGATCCCCCTGGCCAGTGCACGT
CTGCTGTCAGATAAAGTCCCCCGTGAACTTTACCCGGTGGTGCATATCGGGGATGAAAGCTGGCGCATGA
TGACCACCGATATGGCCAGTGTGCCGGTCTCCGTTATCGGGGAAGAAGTGGCTGATCTCAGCCACCGCGA
AAATGACATCAAAAACGCCATTAACCTGATGTTCTGGGGAATATAAATGTCAGGCTCCCTTATACACAGC
CAGTCTGCAGGTCGACCATAGTGACTGGATATGTTGTGTTTTACAGTATTATGTAGTCTGTTTTTTATGC
AAAATCTAATTTAATATATTGATATTTATATCATTTTACGTTTCTCGTTCAGCTTTCTTGTACAAAGTGG
TTGATAACAGCGCTTAGAGCTCGAATTTCCCCGATCGTTCAAACATTTGGCAATAAAGTTTCTTAAGATT
GAATCCTGTTGCCGGTCTTGCGATGATTATCATATAATTTCTGTTGAATTACGTTAAGCATGTAATAATT
AACATGTAATGCATGACGTTATTTATGAGATGGGTTTTTATGATTAGAGTCCCGCAATTATACATTTAAT
ACGCGATAGAAAACAAAATATAGCGCGCAAACTAGGATAAATTATCGCGCGCGGTGTCATCTATGTTACT
AGATCGGGAATTGGTTCCGGAACCAATTCGTAATCATGGTCATAGCTGTTTCCTGTGTGAAATTGTTATC
CGCTCACAATTCCACACAACATACGAGCCGGAAGCATAAAGTGTAAAGCCTGGGGTGCCTAATGAGTGAG
CTAACTCACATTAGGCTGAATTAGGCGCGCCTATTTCTGAATTCAACACATTGCGGACGTTTTTAATGTA
CTGAATTAACGCCGAATTAATTCGGGGGATCTGGATTTTAGTACTGGATTTTGGTTTTAGGAATTAGAAA
TTTTATTGATAGAAGTATTTTACAAATACAAATACATACTAAGGGTTTCTTATATGCTCAACACATGAGC
GAAACCCTATAGGAACCCTAATTCCCTTATCTGGGAACTACTCACACATTATTATGGAGAAACTCGAGCT
TGTCGATCGACAGATCCCGGTCGGCATCTACTCTATTTCTTTGCCCTCGGACGAGTGCTGGGGCGTCGGT
TTCCACTATCGGCGAGTACTTCTACACAGCCATCGGTCCAGACGGCCGCGCTTCTGCGGGCGATTTGTGT
ACGCCCGACAGTCCCGGCTCCGGATCGGACGATTGCGTCGCATCGACCCTGCGCCCAAGCTGCATCATCG
AAATTGCCGTCAACCAAGCTCTGATAGAGTTGGTCAAGACCAATGCGGAGCATATACGCCCGGAGTCGTG
GCGATCCTGCAAGCTCCGGATGCCTCCGCTCGAAGTAGCGCGTCTGCTGCTCCATACAAGCCAACCACGG
CCTCCAGAAGAAGATGTTGGCGACCTCGTATTGGGAATCCCCGAACATCGCCTCGCTCCAGTCAATGACC
GCTGTTATGCGGCCATTGTCCGTCAGGACATTGTTGGAGCCGAAATCCGCGTGCACGAGGTGCCGGACTT
CGGGGCAGTCCTCGGCCCAAAGCATCAGCTCATCGAGAGCCTGCGCGACGGACGCACTGACGGTGTCGTC
CATCACAGTTTGCCAGTGATACACATGGGGATCAGCAATCGCGCATATGAAATCACGCCATGTAGTGTAT
TGACCGATTCCTTGCGGTCCGAATGGGCCGAACCCGCTCGTCTGGCTAAGATCGGCCGCAGCGATCGCAT
CCATAGCCTCCGCGACCGGTTGTAGAACAGCGGGCAGTTCGGTTTCAGGCAGGTCTTGCAACGTGACACC
CTGTGAACGGCGGGAGATGCAATAGGTCAGGCTCTCGCTAAACTCCCCAATGTCAAGCACTTCCGGAATC
GGGAGCGCGGCCGATGCAAAGTGCCGATAAACATAACGATCTTTGTAGAAACCATCGGCGCAGCTATTTA
CCCGCAGGACATATCCACGCCCTCCTACATCGAAGCTGAAAGCACGAGATTCTTCGCCCTCCGAGAGCTG
CATCAGGTCGGAGACGCTGTCGAACTTTTCGATCAGAAACTTCTCGACAGACGTCGCGGTGAGTTCAGGC
TTTTTCATATCTCATTGCCCCCCGGATCTGCGAAAGCTCGAGAGAGATAGATTTGTAGAGAGAGACTGGT
GATTTCAGCGTGTCCTCTCCAAATGAAATGAACTTCCTTATATAGAGGAAGGTCTTGCGAAGGATAGTGG
GATTGTGCGTCATCCCTTACGTCAGTGGAGATATCACATCAATCCACTTGCTTTGAAGACGTGGTTGGAA
CGTCTTCTTTTTCCACGATGCTCCTCGTGGGTGGGGGTCCATCTTTGGGACCACTGTCGGCAGAGGCATC
TTGAACGATAGCCTTTCCTTTATCGCAATGATGGCATTTGTAGGTGCCACCTTCCTTTTCTACTGTCCTT
TTGATGAAGTGACAGATAGCTGGGCAATGGAATCCGAGGAGGTTTCCCGATATTACCCTTTGTTGAAAAG
TCTCAATAGCCCTTTGGTCTTCTGAGACTGTATCTTTGATATTCTTGGAGTAGACGAGAGTGTCGTGCTC
CACCATGTTCACATCAATCCACTTGCTTTGAAGACGTGGTTGGAACGTCTTCTTTTTCCACGATGCTCCT
CGTGGGTGGGGGTCCATCTTTGGGACCACTGTCGGCAGAGGCATCTTGAACGATAGCCTTTCCTTTATCG
CAATGATGGCATTTGTAGGTGCCACCTTCCTTTTCTACTGTCCTTTTGATGAAGTGACAGATAGCTGGGC
AATGGAATCCGAGGAGGTTTCCCGATATTACCCTTTGTTGAAAAGTCTCAATAGCCCTTTGGTCTTCTGA
GACTGTATCTTTGATATTCTTGGAGTAGACGAGAGTGTCGTGCTCCACCATGTTGGCAAGCTGCTCTAGC
CAATACGCAAACCGAATTCAGAAATAAATTCAGCCTAATTCGGCGTTAATTCAGTACATTAAAAACGTCC
GCAATGTGTTATTAAGTTGTCTAAGCGTCAATTTGTTTACACCACAATATATCCTGCCACCAGCCAGCCA
ACAGCTCCCCGACCGGCAGCTCGGCACAAAATCACCACTCGATACAGGCAGCCCATCAGTCCGGGACGGC
GTCAGCGGGAGAGCCGTTGTAAGGCGGCAGACTTTGCTCATGTTACCGATGCTATTCGGAAGAACGGCAA
CTAAGCTGCCGGGTTTGAAACACGGATGATCTCGCGGAGGGTAGCATGTTGATTGTAACGATGACAGAGC
GTTGCTGCCTGTGATCAATTCGGGCACGAACCCAGTGGACATAAGCCTGTTCGGTTCGTAAGCTGTAATG
CAAGTAGCGTATGCGCTCACGCAACTGGTCCAGAACCTTGACCGAACGCAGCGGTGGTAACGGCGCAGTG
GCGGTTTTCATGGCTTGTTATGACTGTTTTTTTGGGGTACAGTCTATGCCTCGGGCATCCAAGCAGCAAG
CGCGTTACGCCGTGGGTCGATGTTTGATGTTATGGAGCAGCAACGATGTTACGCAGCAGGGCAGTCGCCC
TAAAACAAAGTTAAACATCATGGGGGAAGCGGTGATCGCCGAAGTATCGACTCAACTATCAGAGGTAGTT
GGCGTCATCGAGCGCCATCTCGAACCGACGTTGCTGGCCGTACATTTGTACGGCTCCGCAGTGGATGGCG
GCCTGAAGCCACACAGTGATATTGATTTGCTGGTTACGGTGACCGTAAGGCTTGATGAAACAACGCGGCG
AGCTTTGATCAACGACCTTTTGGAAACTTCGGCTTCCCCTGGAGAGAGCGAGATTCTCCGCGCTGTAGAA
GTCACCATTGTTGTGCACGACGACATCATTCCGTGGCGTTATCCAGCTAAGCGCGAACTGCAATTTGGAG
AATGGCAGCGCAATGACATTCTTGCAGGTATCTTCGAGCCAGCCACGATCGACATTGATCTGGCTATCTT
GCTGACAAAAGCAAGAGAACATAGCGTTGCCTTGGTAGGTCCAGCGGCGGAGGAACTCTTTGATCCGGTT
CCTGAACAGGATCTATTTGAGGCGCTAAATGAAACCTTAACGCTATGGAACTCGCCGCCCGACTGGGCTG
GCGATGAGCGAAATGTAGTGCTTACGTTGTCCCGCATTTGGTACAGCGCAGTAACCGGCAAAATCGCGCC
GAAGGATGTCGCTGCCGACTGGGCAATGGAGCGCCTGCCGGCCCAGTATCAGCCCGTCATACTTGAAGCT
AGACAGGCTTATCTTGGACAAGAAGAAGATCGCTTGGCCTCGCGCGCAGATCAGTTGGAAGAATTTGTCC
ACTACGTGAAAGGCGAGATCACCAAGGTAGTCGGCAAATAATGTCTAGCTAGAAATTCGTTCAAGCCGAC
GCCGCTTCGCGGCGCGGCTTAACTCAAGCGTTAGATGCACTAAGCACATAATTGCTCACAGCCAAACTAT
CAGGTCAAGTCTGCTTTTATTATTTTTAAGCGTGCATAATAAGCCCTACACAAATTGGGAGATATATCAT
GCATGACCAAAATCCCTTAACGTGAGTTTTCGTTCCACTGAGCGTCAGACCCCGTAGAAAAGATCAAAGG
ATCTTCTTGAGATCCTTTTTTTCTGCGCGTAATCTGCTGCTTGCAAACAAAAAAACCACCGCTACCAGCG
GTGGTTTGTTTGCCGGATCAAGAGCTACCAACTCTTTTTCCGAAGGTAACTGGCTTCAGCAGAGCGCAGA
TACCAAATACTGTCCTTCTAGTGTAGCCGTAGTTAGGCCACCACTTCAAGAACTCTGTAGCACCGCCTAC
ATACCTCGCTCTGCTAATCCTGTTACCAGTGGCTGCTGCCAGTGGCGATAAGTCGTGTCTTACCGGGTTG
GACTCAAGACGATAGTTACCGGATAAGGCGCAGCGGTCGGGCTGAACGGGGGGTTCGTGCACACAGCCCA
GCTTGGAGCGAACGACCTACACCGAACTGAGATACCTACAGCGTGAGCTATGAGAAAGCGCCACGCTTCC
CGAAGGGAGAAAGGCGGACAGGTATCCGGTAAGCGGCAGGGTCGGAACAGGAGAGCGCACGAGGGAGCTT
CCAGGGGGAAACGCCTGGTATCTTTATAGTCCTGTCGGGTTTCGCCACCTCTGACTTGAGCGTCGATTTT
TGTGATGCTCGTCAGGGGGGCGGAGCCTATGGAAAAACGCCAGCAACGCGGCCTTTTTACGGTTCCTGGC
CTTTTGCTGGCCTTTTGCTCACATGTTCTTTCCTGCGTTATCCCCTGATTCTGTGGATAACCGTATTACC
GCCTTTGAGTGAGCTGATACCGCTCGCCGCAGCCGAACGACCGAGCGCAGCGAGTCAGTGAGCGAGGAAG
CGGAAGAGCGCCTGATGCGGTATTTTCTCCTTACGCATCTGTGCGGTATTTCACACCGCATATGGTGCAC
TCTCAGTACAATCTGCTCTGATGCCGCATAGTTAAGCCAGTATACACTCCGCTATCGCTACGTGACTGGG
TCATGGCTGCGCCCCGACACCCGCCAACACCCGCTGACGCGCCCTGACGGGCTTGTCTGCTCCCGGCATC
CGCTTACAGACAAGCTGTGACCGTCTCCGGGAGCTGCATGTGTCAGAGGTTTTCACCGTCATCACCGAAA
CGCGCGAGGCAGGGTGCCTTGATGTGGGCGCCGGCGGTCGAGTGGCGACGGCGCGGCTTGTCCGCGCCCT
GGTAGATTGCCTGGCCGTAGGCCAGCCATTTTTGAGCGGCCAGCGGCCGCGATAGGCCGACGCGAAGCGG
CGGGGCGTAGGGAGCGCAGCGACCGAAGGGTAGGCGCTTTTTGCAGCTCTTCGGCTGTGCGCTGGCCAGA
CAGTTATGCACAGGCCAGGCGGGTTTTAAGAGTTTTAATAAGTTTTAAAGAGTTTTAGGCGGAAAAATCG
CCTTTTTTCTCTTTTATATCAGTCACTTACATGTGTGACCGGTTCCCAATGTACGGCTTTGGGTTCCCAA
TGTACGGGTTCCGGTTCCCAATGTACGGCTTTGGGTTCCCAATGTACGTGCTATCCACAGGAAAGAGACC
TTTTCGACCTTTTTCCCCTGCTAGGGCAATTTGCCCTAGCATCTGCTCCGTACATTAGGAACCGGCGGAT
GCTTCGCCCTCGATCAGGTTGCGGTAGCGCATGACTAGGATCGGGCCAGCCTGCCCCGCCTCCTCCTTCA
AATCGTACTCCGGCAGGTCATTTGACCCGATCAGCTTGCGCACGGTGAAACAGAACTTCTTGAACTCTCC
GGCGCTGCCACTGCGTTCGTAGATCGTCTTGAACAACCATCTGGCTTCTGCCTTGCCTGCGGCGCGGCGT
GCCAGGCGGTAGAGAAAACGGCCGATGCCGGGATCGATCAAAAAGTAATCGGGGTGAACCGTCAGCACGT
CCGGGTTCTTGCCTTCTGTGATCTCGCGGTACATCCAATCAGCTAGCTCGATCTCGATGTACTCCGGCCG
CCCGGTTTCGCTCTTTACGATCTTGTAGCGGCTAATCAAGGCTTCACCCTCGGATACCGTCACCAGGCGG
CCGTTCTTGGCCTTCTTCGTACGCTGCATGGCAACGTGCGTGGTGTTTAACCGAATGCAGGTTTCTACCA
GGTCGTCTTTCTGCTTTCCGCCATCGGCTCGCCGGCAGAACTTGAGTACGTCCGCAACGTGTGGACGGAA
CACGCGGCCGGGCTTGTCTCCCTTCCCTTCCCGGTATCGGTTCATGGATTCGGTTAGATGGGAAACCGCC
ATCAGTACCAGGTCGTAATCCCACACACTGGCCATGCCGGCCGGCCCTGCGGAAACCTCTACGTGCCCGT
CTGGAAGCTCGTAGCGGATCACCTCGCCAGCTCGTCGGTCACGCTTCGACAGACGGAAAACGGCCACGTC
CATGATGCTGCGACTATCGCGGGTGCCCACGTCATAGAGCATCGGAACGAAAAAATCTGGTTGCTCGTCG
CCCTTGGGCGGCTTCCTAATCGACGGCGCACCGGCTGCCGGCGGTTGCCGGGATTCTTTGCGGATTCGAT
CAGCGGCCGCTTGCCACGATTCACCGGGGCGTGCTTCTGCCTCGATGCGTTGCCGCTGGGCGGCCTGCGC
GGCCTTCAACTTCTCCACCAGGTCATCACCCAGCGCCGCGCCGATTTGTACCGGGCCGGATGGTTTGCGA
CCGCTCACGCCGATTCCTCGGGCTTGGGGGTTCCAGTGCCATTGCAGGGCCGGCAGACAACCCAGCCGCT
TACGCCTGGCCAACCGCCCGTTCCTCCACACATGGGGCATTCCACGGCGTCGGTGCCTGGTTGTTCTTGA
TTTTCCATGCCGCCTCCTTTAGCCGCTAAAATTCATCTACTCATTTATTCATTTGCTCATTTACTCTGGT
AGCTGCGCGATGTATTCAGATAGCAGCTCGGTAATGGTCTTGCCTTGGCGTACCGCGTACATCTTCAGCT
TGGTGTGATCCTCCGCCGGCAACTGAAAGTTGACCCGCTTCATGGCTGGCGTGTCTGCCAGGCTGGCCAA
CGTTGCAGCCTTGCTGCTGCGTGCGCTCGGACGGCCGGCACTTAGCGTGTTTGTGCTTTTGCTCATTTTC
TCTTTACCTCATTAACTCAAATGAGTTTTGATTTAATTTCAGCGGCCAGCGCCTGGACCTCGCGGGCAGC
GTCGCCCTCGGGTTCTGATTCAAGAACGGTTGTGCCGGCGGCGGCAGTGCCTGGGTAGCTCACGCGCTGC
GTGATACGGGACTCAAGAATGGGCAGCTCGTACCCGGCCAGCGCCTCGGCAACCTCACCGCCGATGCGCG
TGCCTTTGATCGCCCGCGACACGACAAAGGCCGCTTGTAGCCTTCCATCCGTGACCTCAATGCGCTGCTT
AACCAGCTCCACCAGGTCGGCGGTGGCCCATATGTCGTAAGGGCTTGGCTGCACCGGAATCAGCACGAAG
TCGGCTGCCTTGATCGCGGACACAGCCAAGTCCGCCGCCTGGGGCGCTCCGTCGATCACTACGAAGTCGC
GCCGGCCGATGGCCTTCACGTCGCGGTCAATCGTCGGGCGGTCGATGCCGACAACGGTTAGCGGTTGATC
TTCCCGCACGGCCGCCCAATCGCGGGCACTGCCCTGGGGATCGGAATCGACTAACAGAACATCGGCCCCG
GCGAGTTGCAGGGCGCGGGCTAGATGGGTTGCGATGGTCGTCTTGCCTGACCCGCCTTTCTGGTTAAGTA
CAGCGATAACCTTCATGCGTTCCCCTTGCGTATTTGTTTATTTACTCATCGCATCATATACGCAGCGACC
GCATGACGCAAGCTGTTTTACTCAAATACACATCACCTTTTTAGACGGCGGCGCTCGGTTTCTTCAGCGG
CCAAGCTGGCCGGCCAGGCCGCCAGCTTGGCATCAGACAAACCGGCCAGGATTTCATGCAGCCGCACGGT
TGAGACGTGCGCGGGCGGCTCGAACACGTACCCGGCCGCGATCATCTCCGCCTCGATCTCTTCGGTAATG
AAAAACGGTTCGTCCTGGCCGTCCTGGTGCGGTTTCATGCTTGTTCCTCTTGGCGTTCATTCTCGGCGGC
CGCCAGGGCGTCGGCCTCGGTCAATGCGTCCTCACGGAAGGCACCGCGCCGCCTGGCCTCGGTGGGCGTC
ACTTCCTCGCTGCGCTCAAGTGCGCGGTACAGGGTCGAGCGATGCACGCCAAGCAGTGCAGCCGCCTCTT
TCACGGTGCGGCCTTCCTGGTCGATCAGCTCGCGGGCGTGCGCGATCTGTGCCGGGGTGAGGGTAGGGCG
GGGGCCAAACTTCACGCCTCGGGCCTTGGCGGCCTCGCGCCCGCTCCGGGTGCGGTCGATGATTAGGGAA
CGCTCGAACTCGGCAATGCCGGCGAACACGGTCAACACCATGCGGCCGGCCGGCGTGGTGGTGTCGGCCC
ACGGCTCTGCCAGGCTACGCAGGCCCGCGCCGGCCTCCTGGATGCGCTCGGCAATGTCCAGTAGGTCGCG
GGTGCTGCGGGCCAGGCGGTCTAGCCTGGTCACTGTCACAACGTCGCCAGGGCGTAGGTGGTCAAGCATC
CTGGCCAGCTCCGGGCGGTCGCGCCTGGTGCCGGTGATCTTCTCGGAAAACAGCTTGGTGCAGCCGGCCG
CGTGCAGTTCGGCCCGTTGGTTGGTCAAGTCCTGGTCGTCGGTGCTGACGCGGGCATAGCCCAGCAGGCC
AGCGGCGGCGCTCTTGTTCATGGCGTAATGTCTCCGGTTCTAGTCGCAAGTATTCTACTTTATGCGACTA
AAACACGCGACAAGAAAACGCCAGGAAAAGGGCAGGGCGGCAGCCTGTCGCGTAACTTAGGACTTGTGCG
ACATGTCGTTTTCAGAAGACGGCTGCACTGAACGTCAGAAGCCGACTGCACTATAGCAGCGGAGGGGTTG
GATCAAAGTACTTTGATCCCGAGGGGAACCCTGTGGTTGGCATGCACATACAAATGGACGAACGGATAAA
CCT
