>Addgene plasmid #68589 | pMpGWB135 | addgene partial sequence | sequence record 152513 | CAT-R 5'-GCAACTGACTGAAATGCCTC-3'
TTGGGATATATCAACGGTGGTATATCCAGTGATTTTTTTCTCCATTTTAGCTTCCTTAGCTCCTGAAAAT
CTCGACGGATCCTAACTCAAAATCCACACATTATACGAGCCGGAAGCATAAAGTGTAAAGCCTGGGGTGC
CTAATGCGGCCCCTCGAGGGGCCGCCATAGTGACTGGATATGTTGTGTTTTACAGTATTATGTAGTCTGT
TTTTTATGCAAAATCTAATTTAATATATTGATATTTATATCATTTTACGTTTCTCGTTCAGCTTTTTTGT
ACAAACTTGTTGATAACTCTAGCTTGTGCCCCAGTTTGCTAGGGAGGTCGCAGTATCTGGCCACAGCCAC
CTCGTGCTGCTCGACGTAGGTCTCTTTGTCGGCCTCCTTGATTCTTTCCAGTCTGTGGTCCACATAGTAG
ACGCCGGGCATCTTGAGGTTCTTAGCGGGTTTCTTGGATCTGTATGTGGTCTTGAAGTTGCAGATCAGGT
GGCCCCCGCCCACGAGCTTCAGGGCCATGTCGCTTCTGCCTTCCAGGCCGCCGTCAGCGGGGTACAGCAT
CTCGGTGTTGGCCTCCCAGCCGAGTGTTTTCTTCTGCATCACAGGGCCGTTGGATGGGAAGTTCACCCCT
CTGATCTTGACGTTGTAGATGAGGCAGCCGTCCTGGAGGCTGGTGTCCTGGGTAGCGGTCAGCACGCCCC
CGTCTTCGTATGTGGTGACTCTCTCCCATGTGAAGCCCTCAG
