>Addgene plasmid #68589 | pMpGWB135 | addgene partial sequence | sequence record 152514 | ccdB-Fwd 5'-GCATGATGACCACCGATATG-3'
GTGGCTGATCTCAGCCACCGCGAAAATGACATCAAAAACGCCATTAACCTGATGTTCTGGGGAATATAAA
TGTCAGGCTCCCTTATACACAGCCAGTCTGCAGGTCGACCATAGTGACTGGATATGTTGTGTTTTACAGT
ATTATGTAGTCTGTTTTTTATGCAAAATCTAATTTAATATATTGATATTTATATCATTTTACGTTTCTCG
TTCAGCTTTCTTGTACAAAGTGGTTGATAACAGCGCTTAGAGCTCGAATTTCCCCGATCGTTCAAACATT
TGGCAATAAAGTTTCTTAAGATTGAATCCTGTTGCCGGTCTTGCGATGATTATCATATAATTTCTGTTGA
ATTACGTTAAGCATGTAATAATTAACATGTAATGCATGACGTTATTTATGAGATGGGTTTTTATGATTAG
AGTCCCGCAATTATACATTTAATACGCGATAGAAAACAAAATATAGCGCGCAAACTAGGATAAATTATCG
CGCGCGGTGTCATCTATGTTACTAGATCGGGAATTGG
